>Addgene plasmid #12465 | Top7 K39E K40E V48V K55E V91A | depositor partial sequence | sequence record 7308 | Author sequence
ATGGGGGATATCCAGGTTCAAGTGAACATTGACGATAATGGTAAAAACTTCGATTATACTTATACCGTGA
CCACAGAATCGGAATTACAGAAGGTTTTGAACGAACTGAAAGACTACATCGAAGAACAGGGGGCTAAACG
CGTTCGCATCTCGATTACCGCTCGTACGGAAAAAGAAGCAGAAAAATTTGCCGCGATTTTGATTAAAGTT
TTCGCCGAACTGGGTTATAATGATATTAACGTTACGTGGGACGGCGATACGGTGACAGCGGAAGGACAGT
TAGAGGGCGGTTCTCTCGAGCACCACCACCACCACCACTGA
