[The description below was written by a language model from this plasmid's Addgene catalogue record.]
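Description:
Top7 K39E K40E V48V K55E V91A is a bacterial expression plasmid built on the pET29b(+) backbone (recorded as 5371 bp without insert) and carrying a 321 bp insert that encodes a mutant form of Top7. It confers kanamycin resistance for selection in E. coli and is catalogued as high copy. The insert was introduced by restriction enzyme cloning, and the encoded protein carries a C-terminal 6xHis tag, which allows purification by immobilised metal affinity chromatography.

The coding sequence carries the substitutions K39E, K40E, K55E and V91A, along with an entry listed as V48V, which as written leaves the residue unchanged and may therefore reflect a silent nucleotide change, although the record does not explain it. Three of the changes replace lysine with glutamate, reversing charge at those positions, and the fourth truncates a valine side chain to alanine. The record does not state the reason for this combination of mutations. Top7 is generally known as a small, computationally designed protein with a novel fold, so variants of this kind are plausibly intended for studies of folding, stability or structure, but this purpose is not documented here.

The promoter is not listed explicitly. However, pET vectors normally drive expression from a T7 promoter under lac operator control, which fits the T7 sequencing primer and the recommendation of a BL21(DE3)pLysS host that supplies T7 RNA polymerase. The plasmid is maintained in a cloning strain, DH5alpha, which lacks that polymerase. No feature table is provided, so the exact junctions and any additional backbone-derived tags cannot be confirmed.
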