Addgene plasmid #12465: Top7 K39E K40E V48V K55E V91A
Depositing lab: David Baker. Depositing organization: University of Washington.
Backbone
  Vector backbone: pet29 b(+)
  Backbone size w/o insert (bp): 5371
  Vector type: Bacterial Expression
Growth in bacteria
  Bacterial resistance: Kanamycin, 50 μg/mL
  Growth temperature: 37°C
  Growth strain: DH5alpha
  Growth instructions: Plasmids are provided in DH5 alpha, but for protein expression, BL21(DE3)pLysS is recommended.
  Copy number: High Copy
Gene/Insert
  Gene/Insert name: Top7 K39E K40E V48V K55E V91A
  Insert size (bp): 321
  Mutation: K39E K40E V48V K55E V91A
  Tag / fusion protein: 6xHis (C terminal on insert)
  Cloning method: Restriction Enzyme
  Sequencing primers: 5′ T7
Terms and licenses: Academic/Nonprofit Terms; Industry Terms: Not Available to Industry
How to cite: Top7 K39E K40E V48V K55E V91A was a gift from David Baker (Addgene plasmid # 12465 ; http://n2t.net/addgene:12465 ; RRID:Addgene_12465)
